Addgene plasmid #186044: AAV-CAG-FLEX-NES-jGCaMP8f-WPRE
Purpose: AAV-mediated cytosolic expression of jGCaMP8f under the CAG promoter, Cre-dependent expression
Depositing lab: Loren Looger. Depositing organization: HHMI, Janelia Research Campus.
Backbone
  Vector backbone: AAV
  Vector type: Mammalian Expression, AAV
Growth in bacteria
  Bacterial resistance: Ampicillin, 100 μg/mL
  Growth temperature: 30°C
  Growth strain: NEB Stable
  Copy number: Low Copy
Gene/Insert
  Gene/Insert name: NES-jGCaMP8f
  Species: Synthetic
  Insert size (bp): 1317
  Promoter: CAG
  Tag / fusion protein: NES-6xHis (N terminal on insert)
  Cloning method: Gibson Cloning
Terms and licenses: Academic/Nonprofit Terms; Industry Terms: Not Available to Industry
How to cite: AAV-CAG-FLEX-NES-jGCaMP8f-WPRE was a gift from Loren Looger (Addgene plasmid # 186044 ; http://n2t.net/addgene:186044 ; RRID:Addgene_186044)
