[The description below was written by a language model from this plasmid's Addgene catalogue record and pLannotate feature annotations shown in this document.]
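Description:
AAV-CAG-FLEX-NES-jGCaMP8f-WPRE is an adeno-associated virus transfer plasmid for Cre-dependent mammalian expression of the genetically encoded calcium indicator jGCaMP8f. The expression cassette lies between two AAV2 inverted terminal repeats, which allow the intervening DNA to be replicated and packaged into recombinant AAV particles when rep/cap and helper functions are supplied. In bacteria the plasmid is maintained through a ColE1/pUC-type origin and selected with ampicillin via the β-lactamase gene. An f1 origin is also present. The catalogue lists it as low copy, to be grown in a recombination-deficient strain, which is a common precaution for protecting ITRs.

Expression is driven by the CAG promoter, annotated here as a CMV enhancer fragment, the chicken β-actin promoter and chimeric β-actin/β-globin intron sequences. Downstream, the synthetic 1,317 bp insert encodes jGCaMP8f with an N-terminal nuclear export signal and 6xHis tag. The export signal keeps the sensor in the cytosol. The annotation software labels this coding region as a GCaMP6s fragment because of sequence similarity between GCaMP variants. The insert sits in the antisense orientation, flanked by oppositely oriented pairs of lox2272 and loxP sites in a FLEX (double-floxed inverted) arrangement. Without Cre no functional transcript is made. Cre inverts the cassette and then excises a site from each pair, locking it in the sense orientation. A WPRE enhances transcript stability and expression, and an SV40 polyadenylation signal terminates the message.

The construct is used to produce AAV for calcium imaging of activity in Cre-defined cell populations. The feature table derives from a partial NGS sequence record.
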