Features (pLannotate 1.2.2; 22 found; start..end, strand, type, name):
     42..174     -  repeat_region  AAV2 ITR (fragment): inverted terminal repeat of adeno-associated virus serotype 2 inverted
    235..483     +  enhancer       CMV enhancer (fragment): human cytomegalovirus immediate early enhancer
    485..762     +  promoter       chicken β-actin promoter: No description available
    763..898     +  intron         hybrid intron (fragment): hybrid between chicken β-actin (CBA) and minute virus of mice (MMV) introns (Gray et al., 2011)
    987..1117    +  intron         chimeric intron (fragment): chimera between introns from chicken β-actin and rabbit β-globin
   1115..1180    +  CDS            HBB (fragment): HBB_LEPEU - Experimental evidence at protein level: Swiss-Prot protein existence level 1. Involved in oxygen transport from the lung to the various peripheral tissues. From Lepus europaeus (European hare).
   1179..1212    -  protein_bind   lox2272: Cre-mediated recombination occurs in the 8-bp core sequence (GGATACTT). lox2272 sites are compatible with each other, but incompatible with loxP or loxN sites (Lee and Saito, 1988). Cre recombinase
   1275..1308    -  protein_bind   loxP: Cre-mediated recombination occurs in the 8-bp core sequence (GCATACAT). Cre recombinase
   1319..2491    -  CDS            GCaMP6s (fragment): improved fluorescent protein-based calcium sensor (Chen et al., 2013)
   2652..2685    +  protein_bind   lox2272: Cre-mediated recombination occurs in the 8-bp core sequence (GGATACTT). lox2272 sites are compatible with each other, but incompatible with loxP or loxN sites (Lee and Saito, 1988). Cre recombinase
   2756..2789    +  protein_bind   loxP: Cre-mediated recombination occurs in the 8-bp core sequence (GCATACAT). Cre recombinase
   2807..2831    +  misc_feature   MCS (fragment): pBluescript multiple cloning site
   2831..3419    +  misc_feature   WPRE: woodchuck hepatitis virus posttranscriptional regulatory element
   3462..3583    -  polyA_signal   SV40 poly(A) signal: SV40 polyadenylation signal
   3606..3674    -  CDS            large T antigen (fragment): large T antigen from SV40 (simian virus 40)
   3745..3878    +  repeat_region  AAV2 ITR: inverted terminal repeat of adeno-associated virus serotype 2 inverted
   3872..3928    -  CDS            lacI (fragment): lac repressor; lacI; The lac repressor binds to the lac operator to inhibit transcription in E. coli. This inhibition can be relieved by adding lactose or isopropyl-β-D-thiogalactopyranoside (IPTG).
   4111..4699    -  rep_origin     ori: high-copy-number ColE1/pMB1/pBR322/pUC origin of replication
   4870..5730    -  CDS            AmpR: β-lactamase; bla; confers resistance to ampicillin, carbenicillin, and related antibiotics
   5731..5835    -  promoter       AmpR promoter: bla
   5888..6316    -  rep_origin     f1 ori (sequence partly withheld): f1 bacteriophage origin of replication; arrow indicates direction of (+) strand synthesis
   6321..47      -  CDS            lacZα (fragment) (across the origin): LacZα fragment of β-galactosidase; lacZ fragment
>Addgene plasmid #186044 | AAV-CAG-FLEX-NES-jGCaMP8f-WPRE | addgene full sequence | sequence record 370163 | Addgene Partial NGS Result
GTTGGGAAGGGCGATCGGTGCGGGCCTCTTCGCTATTACGCCAGCTGCGCGCTCGCTCGCTCACTGAGGC
CGCCCGGGCAAAGCCCGGGCGTCGGGCGACCTTTGGTCGCCCGGCCTCAGTGAGCGAGCGAGCGCGCAGA
GAGGGAGTGGCCAACTCCATCACTAGGGGTTCCTTGTAGTTAATGATTAACCCGCCATGCTACTTATCTA
CGTAGCCATGCTCTAGGAAGAGTACCATTGACGTCAATAATGACGTATGTTCCCATAGTAACGCCAATAG
GGACTTTCCATTGACGTCAATGGGTGGAGTATTTACGGTAAACTGCCCACTTGGCAGTACATCAAGTGTA
TCATATGCCAAGTACGCCCCCTATTGACGTCAATGACGGTAAATGGCCCGCCTGGCATTATGCCCAGTAC
ATGACCTTATGGGACTTTCCTACTTGGCAGTACATCTACGTATTAGTCATCGCTATTACCATGGTCGAGG
TGAGCCCCACGTTCTGCTTCACTCTCCCCATCTCCCCCCCCTCCCCACCCCCAATTTTGTATTTATTTAT
TTTTTAATTATTTTGTGCAGCGATGGGGGCGGGGGGGGGGGGGGGGCGCGCGCCRGGSGGGGSGGGGSGG
GGSGGGGGGSGGGGSGGGGSGRGGSGGRGAGGTGCGGCGGCAGCCAATCAGAGCGGCGCGCTCCGAAAGT
TTCCTTTTATGGCGAGGCGGCGGCGGCGGCGGCCCTATAAAAAGCGAAGCGCGCGGCGGGCGGGAGTCGC
TGCGCGCTGCCTTCGCCCCGTGCCCCGCTCCGCCGCCGCCTCGCGCCGCCCGCCCCGGCTCTGACTGACC
GCGTTACTCCCACAGGTGAGCGGGCGGGACGGCCCTTCTCCTCCGGGCTGTAATTAGCGCTTGGTTTAAT
GACGGCTTGTTTCTTTTCTGTGGCTGCGTGAAAGCCTTGAGGGGCTCCGGGAGGGCCCTTTGTGCGGGGG
GAGCGGCTCGGGGCTGTCCGCGGGGGGACGGCTGCCTTCGGGGGGGACGGGGCAGGGCGGGGTTCGGCTT
CTGGCGTGTGACCGGCGGCTCTAGAGCCTCTGCTAACCATGTTCATGCCTTCTTCTTTTTCCTACAGCTC
CTGGGCAACGTGCTGGTTATTGTGCTGTCTCATCATTTTGGCAAAGAATTGGATCCCCATAACTTCGTAT
AAAGTATCCTATACGAAGTTATATCAAAATAGGAAGACCAATGCTTCACCATCGACCCGAATTGCCAAGC
ATCACCATCGACCCATAACTTCGTATAATGTATGCTATACGAAGTTATACTAGAGCTTTCACTTCGCTGT
CATCATTTGTACAAACTCTTCGTAGTTTACCTGACCATCCCCATCGATGTCTGCTTCCCTGATCATTTCA
TCAACCTCTTCATCTGTTAACTTCTCTCCAAGGTTTGTCATCACGTGGCGAAGCTCTGCTGCACTGATGT
AGCCATTGCCATCCTTATCAAACACACCGAACGCTTCTCTAATTTCTTCTTCCGTGTCCCTGTATTTCAT
TTTTCTTGCCATCATTGTCAGGAACTCAGGGAAGTCGATTGTGCCGTCACCGTCGGCATCTACTTCATTG
ATCATGTCCTGCAGCTCTGCTTCTGTGGGGTTCAGTCCGAGAGACCGCATCACCGTCCCCAGCTCCTTGG
TTGTTATTGTCCCATCCCCGTCCTTGTCAAATAGGGAGAAAGCCTCTTTAAATTCTGCGATCTGCTCTTC
AGTCAGTTGGTCCGGCAGGTTGTACTCCAGCTTGTGCCCCAGGATGTTGCCGTCCTCCTTGAAGTCGATG
CCCTTCAGCTCGATGCGGTTCACCAGGGTGTCGCCCTCGAACTTCACCTCGGCGCGGGTCTTGTAGTTGC
CGTCGTCCTTGAAGAAGATGGTGCGCTCCTGGATGTAGCCTTCGGGCATGGCGGACTTGAAGAAGTCGTG
CTGCTTCATGTGGTCGGGGTAGCGGCTGAAGCACTGCACGCCGTAGGTCAGGGTGGTCACGAGGGTGGGC
CAGGGCACGGGCAGCTTGCCGGTGGTGCAGATGAACTTCAGGGTCAGCTTGCCGTAGGTGGCATCGCCCT
CACCCTCGCCGGACACGCTGAACTTGTGGCCGTTTACGTCGCCGTCCAGCTCGACCAGGATGGGCACCAC
CCCGGTGAACAGCTCCTCGCCCTTGCTCACCATGCTCCCTCCGGTACCGCCCTTGTACAGCTCGTCCATG
CCGAGAGTGATCCCGGCGGCGGTCACGAACTCCAGCAGGACCATGTGATCGCGCTTCTCGTTGGGGTCTT
TCGAAAGTTTGGACTCCACGCTCAGGTAGTGGTTGTCGGGCAGCAGCACGGGGCCGTCGCCGATGGGGGT
GTTCTGCTGGTAGTGGTAGGCGAGCTGCACGCCGCCGTCCTCGATGTTGTGGCGGATGTGGAAGTTCGCC
TTGATGCCGTTCTTCTGCTTGTCGGCCTTGATATAGACGTTGATCTTCAGGCCCATCAGGCGGGCGATGA
TCTTCACGGCGGTGGCCACCTCCTTGAAGGTCTTCTTGCGACGCGTGTGATGATGGTGATGATGCATGAT
GTCCAAACCGGCCAACTTCAATGCCAGTTCGTTCAGGTTACCCATGGTGGCGGATCCTAGTATAACTTCG
TATAGGATACTTTATACGAAGTTATCATTGGGATTCTTCCTATTTTGATCCAAGCATCACCATCGACCCT
CTAGTCCAGATCTCACCATCGACCCATAACTTCGTATAGCATACATTATACGAAGTTATGTCCCTCGAAG
AGGTTCGAATTCGATATCAAGCTTATCGATAATCAACCTCTGGATTACAAAATTTGTGAAAGATTGACTG
GTATTCTTAACTATGTTGCTCCTTTTACGCTATGTGGATACGCTGCTTTAATGCCTTTGTATCATGCTAT
TGCTTCCCGTATGGCTTTCATTTTCTCCTCCTTGTATAAATCCTGGTTGCTGTCTCTTTATGAGGAGTTG
TGGCCCGTTGTCAGGCAACGTGGCGTGGTGTGCACTGTGTTTGCTGACGCAACCCCCACTGGTTGGGGCA
TTGCCACCACCTGTCAGCTCCTTTCCGGGACTTTCGCTTTCCCCCTCCCTATTGCCACGGCGGAACTCAT
CGCCGCCTGCCTTGCCCGCTGCTGGACAGGGGCTCGGCTGTTGGGCACTGACAATTCCGTGGTGTTGTCG
GGGAAATCATCGTCCTTTCCTTGGCTGCTCGCCTGTGTTGCCACCTGGATTCTGCGCGGGACGTCCTTCT
GCTACGTCCCTTCGGCCCTCAATCCAGCGGACCTTCCTTCCCGCGGCCTGCTGCCGGCTCTGCGGCCTCT
TCCGCGTCTTCGCCTTCGCCCTCAGACGAGTCGGATCTCCCTTTGGGCCGCCTCCCCGCATCGATACCGT
CGACCCGGGCGGCCGCTTCGAGCAGACATGATAAGATACATTGATGAGTTTGGACAAACCACAACTAGAA
TGCAGTGAAAAAAATGCTTTATTTGTGAAATTTGTGATGCTATTGCTTTATTTGTAACCATTATAAGCTG
CAATAAACAAGTTAACAACAACAATTGCATTCATTTTATGTTTCAGGTTCAGGGGGAGATGTGGGAGGTT
TTTTAAAGCAAGTAAAACCTCTACAAATGTGGTAAAATCGATAAGGATCTTCCTAGAGCATGGCTACGTA
GATAAGTAGCATGGCGGGTTAATCATTAACTACAAGGAACCCCTAGTGATGGAGTTGGCCACTCCCTCTC
TGCGCGCTCGCTCGCTCACTGAGGCCGGGCGACCAAAGGTCGCCCGACGCCCGGGCTTTGCCCGGGCGGC
CTCAGTGAGCGAGCGAGCGCGCAGCTGCATTAATGAATCGGCCAACGCGCGGGGAGAGGCGGTTTGCGTA
TTGGGCGCTCTTCCGCTTCCTCGCTCACTGACTCGCTGCGCTCGGTCGTTCGGCTGCGGCGAGCGGTATC
AGCTCACTCAAAGGCGGTAATACGGTTATCCACAGAATCAGGGGATAACGCAGGAAAGAACATGTGAGCA
AAAGGCCAGCAAAAGGCCAGGAACCGTAAAAAGGCCGCGTTGCTGGCGTTTTTCCATAGGCTCCGCCCCC
CTGACGAGCATCACAAAAATCGACGCTCAAGTCAGAGGTGGCGAAACCCGACAGGACTATAAAGATACCA
GGCGTTTCCCCCTGGAAGCTCCCTCGTGCGCTCTCCTGTTCCGACCCTGCCGCTTACCGGATACCTGTCC
GCCTTTCTCCCTTCGGGAAGCGTGGCGCTTTCTCATAGCTCACGCTGTAGGTATCTCAGTTCGGTGTAGG
TCGTTCGCTCCAAGCTGGGCTGTGTGCACGAACCCCCCGTTCAGCCCGACCGCTGCGCCTTATCCGGTAA
CTATCGTCTTGAGTCCAACCCGGTAAGACACGACTTATCGCCACTGGCAGCAGCCACTGGTAACAGGATT
AGCAGAGCGAGGTATGTAGGCGGTGCTACAGAGTTCTTGAAGTGGTGGCCTAACTACGGCTACACTAGAA
GAACAGTATTTGGTATCTGCGCTCTGCTGAAGCCAGTTACCTTCGGAAAAAGAGTTGGTAGCTCTTGATC
CGGCAAACAAACCACCGCTGGTAGCGGTGGTTTTTTTGTTTGCAAGCAGCAGATTACGCGCAGAAAAAAA
GGATCTCAAGAAGATCCTTTGATCTTTTCTACGGGGTCTGACGCTCAGTGGAACGAAAACTCACGTTAAG
GGATTTTGGTCATGAGATTATCAAAAAGGATCTTCACCTAGATCCTTTTAAATTAAAAATGAAGTTTTAA
ATCAATCTAAAGTATATATGAGTAAACTTGGTCTGACAGTTACCAATGCTTAATCAGTGAGGCACCTATC
TCAGCGATCTGTCTATTTCGTTCATCCATAGTTGCCTGACTCCCCGTCGTGTAGATAACTACGATACGGG
AGGGCTTACCATCTGGCCCCAGTGCTGCAATGATACCGCGAGACCCACGCTCACCGGCTCCAGATTTATC
AGCAATAAACCAGCCAGCCGGAAGGGCCGAGCGCAGAAGTGGTCCTGCAACTTTATCCGCCTCCATCCAG
TCTATTAATTGTTGCCGGGAAGCTAGAGTAAGTAGTTCGCCAGTTAATAGTTTGCGCAACGTTGTTGCCA
TTGCTACAGGCATCGTGGTGTCACGCTCGTCGTTTGGTATGGCTTCATTCAGCTCCGGTTCCCAACGATC
AAGGCGAGTTACATGATCCCCCATGTTGTGCAAAAAAGCGGTTAGCTCCTTCGGTCCTCCGATCGTTGTC
AGAAGTAAGTTGGCCGCAGTGTTATCACTCATGGTTATGGCAGCACTGCATAATTCTCTTACTGTCATGC
CATCCGTAAGATGCTTTTCTGTGACTGGTGAGTACTCAACCAAGTCATTCTGAGAATAGTGTATGCGGCG
ACCGAGTTGCTCTTGCCCGGCGTCAATACGGGATAATACCGCGCCACATAGCAGAACTTTAAAAGTGCTC
ATCATTGGAAAACGTTCTTCGGGGCGAAAACTCTCAAGGATCTTACCGCTGTTGAGATCCAGTTCGATGT
AACCCACTCGTGCACCCAACTGATCTTCAGCATCTTTTACTTTCACCAGCGTTTCTGGGTGAGCAAAAAC
AGGAAGGCAAAATGCCGCAAAAAAGGGAATAAGGGCGACACGGAAATGTTGAATACTCATACTCTTCCTT
TTTCAATATTATTGAAGCATTTATCAGGGTTATTGTCTCATGAGCGGATACATATTTGAATGTATTTAGA
AAAATAAACAAATAGGGGTTCCGCGCACATTTCCCCGAAAAGTGCCACCTAAATTGTAAGCGTTAATATT
TTGTTAAAATTCGCGTTAAATTTTTGTTAAATCAGCTCATTTTTTAACCAATAGGCCGAAATCGGCAAAA
TCCCTTATAAATCAAAAGAATAGACCGAGATAGGGT
[37 nt withheld, positions 5987-6023]
AAAGAACGTGGACTCCAACGTCAAAGG
[49 nt withheld, positions 6051-6099]
T
[91 nt withheld, positions 6101-6191]
G
[124 nt withheld, positions 6193-6316]
CCCATTCGCCATTCAGGCTGCGCAACT
